>Addgene plasmid #191550 | LentiCRISPR v2 sgZER1-2 | addgene full sequence | sequence record 377584 | Addgene NGS Result
TGATGCGGTTTTGGCAGTACATCAATGGGCGTGGATAGCGGTTTGACTCACGGGGATTTCCAAGTCTCCA
CCCCATTGACGTCAATGGGAGTTTGTTTTGGCACCAAAATCAACGGGACTTTCCAAAATGTCGTAACAAC
TCCGCCCCATTGACGCAAATGGGCGGTAGGCGTGTACGGTGGGAGGTCTATATAAGCAGCGCGTTTTGCC
TGTACTGGGTCTCTCTGGTTAGACCAGATCTGAGCCTGGGAGCTCTCTGGCTAACTAGGGAACCCACTGC
TTAAGCCTCAATAAAGCTTGCCTTGAGTGCTTCAAGTAGTGTGTGCCCGTCTGTTGTGTGACTCTGGTAA
CTAGAGATCCCTCAGACCCTTTTAGTCAGTGTGGAAAATCTCTAGCAGTGGCGCCCGAACAGGGACTTGA
AAGCGAAAGGGAAACCAGAGGAGCTCTCTCGACGCAGGACTCGGCTTGCTGAAGCGCGCACGGCAAGAGG
CGAGGGGCGGCGACTGGTGAGTACGCCAAAAATTTTGACTAGCGGAGGCTAGAAGGAGAGAGATGGGTGC
GAGAGCGTCAGTATTAAGCGGGGGAGAATTAGATCGCGATGGGAAAAAATTCGGTTAAGGCCAGGGGGAA
AGAAAAAATATAAATTAAAACATATAGTATGGGCAAGCAGGGAGCTAGAACGATTCGCAGTTAATCCTGG
CCTGTTAGAAACATCAGAAGGCTGTAGACAAATACTGGGACAGCTACAACCATCCCTTCAGACAGGATCA
GAAGAACTTAGATCATTATATAATACAGTAGCAACCCTCTATTGTGTGCATCAAAGGATAGAGATAAAAG
ACACCAAGGAAGCTTTAGACAAGATAGAGGAAGAGCAAAACAAAAGTAAGACCACCGCACAGCAAGCGGC
CGCTGATCTTCAGACCTGGAGGAGGAGATATGAGGGACAATTGGAGAAGTGAATTATATAAATATAAAGT
AGTAAAAATTGAACCATTAGGAGTAGCACCCACCAAGGCAAAGAGAAGAGTGGTGCAGAGAGAAAAAAGA
GCAGTGGGAATAGGAGCTTTGTTCCTTGGGTTCTTGGGAGCAGCAGGAAGCACTATGGGCGCAGCGTCAA
TGACGCTGACGGTACAGGCCAGACAATTATTGTCTGGTATAGTGCAGCAGCAGAACAATTTGCTGAGGGC
TATTGAGGCGCAACAGCATCTGTTGCAACTCACAGTCTGGGGCATCAAGCAGCTCCAGGCAAGAATCCTG
GCTGTGGAAAGATACCTAAAGGATCAACAGCTCCTGGGGATTTGGGGTTGCTCTGGAAAACTCATTTGCA
CCACTGCTGTGCCTTGGAATGCTAGTTGGAGTAATAAATCTCTGGAACAGATTTGGAATCACACGACCTG
GATGGAGTGGGACAGAGAAATTAACAATTACACAAGCTTAATACACTCCTTAATTGAAGAATCGCAAAAC
CAGCAAGAAAAGAATGAACAAGAATTATTGGAATTAGATAAATGGGCAAGTTTGTGGAATTGGTTTAACA
TAACAAATTGGCTGTGGTATATAAAATTATTCATAATGATAGTAGGAGGCTTGGTAGGTTTAAGAATAGT
TTTTGCTGTACTTTCTATAGTGAATAGAGTTAGGCAGGGATATTCACCATTATCGTTTCAGACCCACCTC
CCAACCCCGAGGGGACCCGACAGGCCCGAAGGAATAGAAGAAGAAGGTGGAGAGAGAGACAGAGACAGAT
CCATTCGATTAGTGAACGGATCGGCACTGCGTGCGCCAATTCTGCAGACAAATGGCAGTATTCATCCACA
ATTTTAAAAGAAAAGGGGGGATTGGGGGGTACAGTGCAGGGGAAAGAATAGTAGACATAATAGCAACAGA
CATACAAACTAAAGAATTACAAAAACAAATTACAAAAATTCAAAATTTTCGGGTTTATTACAGGGACAGC
AGAGATCCAGTTTGGTTAATTAAGGTACCGAGGGCCTATTTCCCATGATTCCTTCATATTTGCATATACG
ATACAAGGCTGTTAGAGAGATAATTAGAATTAATTTGACTGTAAACACAAAGATATTAGTACAAAATACG
TGACGTAGAAAGTAATAATTTCTTGGGTAGTTTGCAGTTTTAAAATTATGTTTTAAAATGGACTATCATA
TGCTTACCGTAACTTGAAAGTATTTCGATTTCTTGGCTTTATATATCTTGTGGAAAGGACGAAACACCGA
GGCTGAAGAAGCTCTCGTGGTTTTAGAGCTAGAAATAGCAAGTTAAAATAAGGCTAGTCCGTTATCAACT
TGAAAAAGTGGCACCGAGTCGGTGCTTTTTTGAATTCGCTAGCTAGGTCTTGAAAGGAGTGGGAATTGGC
TCCGGTGCCCGTCAGTGGGCAGAGCGCACATCGCCCACAGTCCCCGAGAAGTTGGGGGGAGGGGTCGGCA
ATTGATCCGGTGCCTAGAGAAGGTGGCGCGGGGTAAACTGGGAAAGTGATGTCGTGTACTGGCTCCGCCT
TTTTCCCGAGGGTGGGGGAGAACCGTATATAAGTGCAGTAGTCGCCGTGAACGTTCTTTTTCGCAACGGG
TTTGCCGCCAGAACACAGGACCGGTTCTAGAGCGCTGCCACCATGGACAAGAAGTACAGCATCGGCCTGG
ACATCGGCACCAACTCTGTGGGCTGGGCCGTGATCACCGACGAGTACAAGGTGCCCAGCAAGAAATTCAA
GGTGCTGGGCAACACCGACCGGCACAGCATCAAGAAGAACCTGATCGGAGCCCTGCTGTTCGACAGCGGC
GAAACAGCCGAGGCCACCCGGCTGAAGAGAACCGCCAGAAGAAGATACACCAGACGGAAGAACCGGATCT
GCTATCTGCAAGAGATCTTCAGCAACGAGATGGCCAAGGTGGACGACAGCTTCTTCCACAGACTGGAAGA
GTCCTTCCTGGTGGAAGAGGATAAGAAGCACGAGCGGCACCCCATCTTCGGCAACATCGTGGACGAGGTG
GCCTACCACGAGAAGTACCCCACCATCTACCACCTGAGAAAGAAACTGGTGGACAGCACCGACAAGGCCG
ACCTGCGGCTGATCTATCTGGCCCTGGCCCACATGATCAAGTTCCGGGGCCACTTCCTGATCGAGGGCGA
CCTGAACCCCGACAACAGCGACGTGGACAAGCTGTTCATCCAGCTGGTGCAGACCTACAACCAGCTGTTC
GAGGAAAACCCCATCAACGCCAGCGGCGTGGACGCCAAGGCCATCCTGTCTGCCAGACTGAGCAAGAGCA
GACGGCTGGAAAATCTGATCGCCCAGCTGCCCGGCGAGAAGAAGAATGGCCTGTTCGGAAACCTGATTGC
CCTGAGCCTGGGCCTGACCCCCAACTTCAAGAGCAACTTCGACCTGGCCGAGGATGCCAAACTGCAGCTG
AGCAAGGACACCTACGACGACGACCTGGACAACCTGCTGGCCCAGATCGGCGACCAGTACGCCGACCTGT
TTCTGGCCGCCAAGAACCTGTCCGACGCCATCCTGCTGAGCGACATCCTGAGAGTGAACACCGAGATCAC
CAAGGCCCCCCTGAGCGCCTCTATGATCAAGAGATACGACGAGCACCACCAGGACCTGACCCTGCTGAAA
GCTCTCGTGCGGCAGCAGCTGCCTGAGAAGTACAAAGAGATTTTCTTCGACCAGAGCAAGAACGGCTACG
CCGGCTACATTGACGGCGGAGCCAGCCAGGAAGAGTTCTACAAGTTCATCAAGCCCATCCTGGAAAAGAT
GGACGGCACCGAGGAACTGCTCGTGAAGCTGAACAGAGAGGACCTGCTGCGGAAGCAGCGGACCTTCGAC
AACGGCAGCATCCCCCACCAGATCCACCTGGGAGAGCTGCACGCCATTCTGCGGCGGCAGGAAGATTTTT
ACCCATTCCTGAAGGACAACCGGGAAAAGATCGAGAAGATCCTGACCTTCCGCATCCCCTACTACGTGGG
CCCTCTGGCCAGGGGAAACAGCAGATTCGCCTGGATGACCAGAAAGAGCGAGGAAACCATCACCCCCTGG
AACTTCGAGGAAGTGGTGGACAAGGGCGCTTCCGCCCAGAGCTTCATCGAGCGGATGACCAACTTCGATA
AGAACCTGCCCAACGAGAAGGTGCTGCCCAAGCACAGCCTGCTGTACGAGTACTTCACCGTGTATAACGA
GCTGACCAAAGTGAAATACGTGACCGAGGGAATGAGAAAGCCCGCCTTCCTGAGCGGCGAGCAGAAAAAG
GCCATCGTGGACCTGCTGTTCAAGACCAACCGGAAAGTGACCGTGAAGCAGCTGAAAGAGGACTACTTCA
AGAAAATCGAGTGCTTCGACTCCGTGGAAATCTCCGGCGTGGAAGATCGGTTCAACGCCTCCCTGGGCAC
ATACCACGATCTGCTGAAAATTATCAAGGACAAGGACTTCCTGGACAATGAGGAAAACGAGGACATTCTG
GAAGATATCGTGCTGACCCTGACACTGTTTGAGGACAGAGAGATGATCGAGGAACGGCTGAAAACCTATG
CCCACCTGTTCGACGACAAAGTGATGAAGCAGCTGAAGCGGCGGAGATACACCGGCTGGGGCAGGCTGAG
CCGGAAGCTGATCAACGGCATCCGGGACAAGCAGTCCGGCAAGACAATCCTGGATTTCCTGAAGTCCGAC
GGCTTCGCCAACAGAAACTTCATGCAGCTGATCCACGACGACAGCCTGACCTTTAAAGAGGACATCCAGA
AAGCCCAGGTGTCCGGCCAGGGCGATAGCCTGCACGAGCACATTGCCAATCTGGCCGGCAGCCCCGCCAT
TAAGAAGGGCATCCTGCAGACAGTGAAGGTGGTGGACGAGCTCGTGAAAGTGATGGGCCGGCACAAGCCC
GAGAACATCGTGATCGAAATGGCCAGAGAGAACCAGACCACCCAGAAGGGACAGAAGAACAGCCGCGAGA
GAATGAAGCGGATCGAAGAGGGCATCAAAGAGCTGGGCAGCCAGATCCTGAAAGAACACCCCGTGGAAAA
CACCCAGCTGCAGAACGAGAAGCTGTACCTGTACTACCTGCAGAATGGGCGGGATATGTACGTGGACCAG
GAACTGGACATCAACCGGCTGTCCGACTACGATGTGGACCATATCGTGCCTCAGAGCTTTCTGAAGGACG
ACTCCATCGACAACAAGGTGCTGACCAGAAGCGACAAGAACCGGGGCAAGAGCGACAACGTGCCCTCCGA
AGAGGTCGTGAAGAAGATGAAGAACTACTGGCGGCAGCTGCTGAACGCCAAGCTGATTACCCAGAGAAAG
TTCGACAATCTGACCAAGGCCGAGAGAGGCGGCCTGAGCGAACTGGATAAGGCCGGCTTCATCAAGAGAC
AGCTGGTGGAAACCCGGCAGATCACAAAGCACGTGGCACAGATCCTGGACTCCCGGATGAACACTAAGTA
CGACGAGAATGACAAGCTGATCCGGGAAGTGAAAGTGATCACCCTGAAGTCCAAGCTGGTGTCCGATTTC
CGGAAGGATTTCCAGTTTTACAAAGTGCGCGAGATCAACAACTACCACCACGCCCACGACGCCTACCTGA
ACGCCGTCGTGGGAACCGCCCTGATCAAAAAGTACCCTAAGCTGGAAAGCGAGTTCGTGTACGGCGACTA
CAAGGTGTACGACGTGCGGAAGATGATCGCCAAGAGCGAGCAGGAAATCGGCAAGGCTACCGCCAAGTAC
TTCTTCTACAGCAACATCATGAACTTTTTCAAGACCGAGATTACCCTGGCCAACGGCGAGATCCGGAAGC
GGCCTCTGATCGAGACAAACGGCGAAACCGGGGAGATCGTGTGGGATAAGGGCCGGGATTTTGCCACCGT
GCGGAAAGTGCTGAGCATGCCCCAAGTGAATATCGTGAAAAAGACCGAGGTGCAGACAGGCGGCTTCAGC
AAAGAGTCTATCCTGCCCAAGAGGAACAGCGATAAGCTGATCGCCAGAAAGAAGGACTGGGACCCTAAGA
AGTACGGCGGCTTCGACAGCCCCACCGTGGCCTATTCTGTGCTGGTGGTGGCCAAAGTGGAAAAGGGCAA
GTCCAAGAAACTGAAGAGTGTGAAAGAGCTGCTGGGGATCACCATCATGGAAAGAAGCAGCTTCGAGAAG
AATCCCATCGACTTTCTGGAAGCCAAGGGCTACAAAGAAGTGAAAAAGGACCTGATCATCAAGCTGCCTA
AGTACTCCCTGTTCGAGCTGGAAAACGGCCGGAAGAGAATGCTGGCCTCTGCCGGCGAACTGCAGAAGGG
AAACGAACTGGCCCTGCCCTCCAAATATGTGAACTTCCTGTACCTGGCCAGCCACTATGAGAAGCTGAAG
GGCTCCCCCGAGGATAATGAGCAGAAACAGCTGTTTGTGGAACAGCACAAGCACTACCTGGACGAGATCA
TCGAGCAGATCAGCGAGTTCTCCAAGAGAGTGATCCTGGCCGACGCTAATCTGGACAAAGTGCTGTCCGC
CTACAACAAGCACCGGGATAAGCCCATCAGAGAGCAGGCCGAGAATATCATCCACCTGTTTACCCTGACC
AATCTGGGAGCCCCTGCCGCCTTCAAGTACTTTGACACCACCATCGACCGGAAGAGGTACACCAGCACCA
AAGAGGTGCTGGACGCCACCCTGATCCACCAGAGCATCACCGGCCTGTACGAGACACGGATCGACCTGTC
TCAGCTGGGAGGCGACAAGCGACCTGCCGCCACAAAGAAGGCTGGACAGGCTAAGAAGAAGAAAGATTAC
AAAGACGATGACGATAAGGGATCCGGCGCAACAAACTTCTCTCTGCTGAAACAAGCCGGAGATGTCGAAG
AGAATCCTGGACCGACCGAGTACAAGCCCACGGTGCGCCTCGCCACCCGCGACGACGTCCCCAGGGCCGT
ACGCACCCTCGCCGCCGCGTTCGCCGACTACCCCGCCACGCGCCACACCGTCGATCCGGACCGCCACATC
GAGCGGGTCACCGAGCTGCAAGAACTCTTCCTCACGCGCGTCGGGCTCGACATCGGCAAGGTGTGGGTCG
CGGACGACGGCGCCGCGGTGGCGGTCTGGACCACGCCGGAGAGCGTCGAAGCGGGGGCGGTGTTCGCCGA
GATCGGCCCGCGCATGGCCGAGTTGAGCGGTTCCCGGCTGGCCGCGCAGCAACAGATGGAAGGCCTCCTG
GCGCCGCACCGGCCCAAGGAGCCCGCGTGGTTCCTGGCCACCGTCGGAGTCTCGCCCGACCACCAGGGCA
AGGGTCTGGGCAGCGCCGTCGTGCTCCCCGGAGTGGAGGCGGCCGAGCGCGCCGGGGTGCCCGCCTTCCT
GGAGACCTCCGCGCCCCGCAACCTCCCCTTCTACGAGCGGCTCGGCTTCACCGTCACCGCCGACGTCGAG
GTGCCCGAAGGACCGCGCACCTGGTGCATGACCCGCAAGCCCGGTGCCTGAACGCGTTAAGTCGACAATC
AACCTCTGGATTACAAAATTTGTGAAAGATTGACTGGTATTCTTAACTATGTTGCTCCTTTTACGCTATG
TGGATACGCTGCTTTAATGCCTTTGTATCATGCTATTGCTTCCCGTATGGCTTTCATTTTCTCCTCCTTG
TATAAATCCTGGTTGCTGTCTCTTTATGAGGAGTTGTGGCCCGTTGTCAGGCAACGTGGCGTGGTGTGCA
CTGTGTTTGCTGACGCAACCCCCACTGGTTGGGGCATTGCCACCACCTGTCAGCTCCTTTCCGGGACTTT
CGCTTTCCCCCTCCCTATTGCCACGGCGGAACTCATCGCCGCCTGCCTTGCCCGCTGCTGGACAGGGGCT
CGGCTGTTGGGCACTGACAATTCCGTGGTGTTGTCGGGGAAATCATCGTCCTTTCCTTGGCTGCTCGCCT
GTGTTGCCACCTGGATTCTGCGCGGGACGTCCTTCTGCTACGTCCCTTCGGCCCTCAATCCAGCGGACCT
TCCTTCCCGCGGCCTGCTGCCGGCTCTGCGGCCTCTTCCGCGTCTTCGCCTTCGCCCTCAGACGAGTCGG
ATCTCCCTTTGGGCCGCCTCCCCGCGTCGACTTTAAGACCAATGACTTACAAGGCAGCTGTAGATCTTAG
CCACTTTTTAAAAGAAAAGGGGGGACTGGAAGGGCTAATTCACTCCCAACGAAGACAAGATCTGCTTTTT
GCTTGTACTGGGTCTCTCTGGTTAGACCAGATCTGAGCCTGGGAGCTCTCTGGCTAACTAGGGAACCCAC
TGCTTAAGCCTCAATAAAGCTTGCCTTGAGTGCTTCAAGTAGTGTGTGCCCGTCTGTTGTGTGACTCTGG
TAACTAGAGATCCCTCAGACCCTTTTAGTCAGTGTGGAAAATCTCTAGCAGGGCCCGTTTAAACCCGCTG
ATCAGCCTCGACTGTGCCTTCTAGTTGCCAGCCATCTGTTGTTTGCCCCTCCCCCGTGCCTTCCTTGACC
CTGGAAGGTGCCACTCCCACTGTCCTTTCCTAATAAAATGAGGAAATTGCATCGCATTGTCTGAGTAGGT
GTCATTCTATTCTGGGGGGTGGGGTGGGGCAGGACAGCAAGGGGGAGGATTGGGAAGACAATAGCAGGCA
TGCTGGGGATGCGGTGGGCTCTATGGCTTCTGAGGCGGAAAGAACCAGCTGGGGCTCTAGGGGGTATCCC
C
[124 nt withheld, positions 8682-8805]
C
[91 nt withheld, positions 8807-8897]
A
[49 nt withheld, positions 8899-8947]
CCTTTGACGTTGGAGTCCACGTTCTTT
[37 nt withheld, positions 8975-9011]
ACCCTATCTCGGTCTATTCTTTTGATTTATAAGGGATTTTGCCGATTTCGGCCTATTGGTTAAAAAATGA
GCTGATTTAACAAAAATTTAACGCGAATTAATTCTGTGGAATGTGTGTCAGTTAGGGTGTGGAAAGTCCC
CAGGCTCCCCAGCAGGCAGAAGTATGCAAAGCATGCATCTCAATTAGTCAGCAACCAGGTGTGGAAAGTC
CCCAGGCTCCCCAGCAGGCAGAAGTATGCAAAGCATGCATCTCAATTAGTCAGCAACCATAGTCCCGCCC
CTAACTCCGCCCATCCCGCCCCTAACTCCGCCCAGTTCCGCCCATTCTCCGCCCCATGGCTGACTAATTT
TTTTTATTTATGCAGAGGCCGAGGCCGCCTCTGCCTCTGAGCTATTCCAGAAGTAGTGAGGAGGCTTTTT
TGGAGGCCTAGGCTTTTGCAAAAAGCTCCCGGGAGCTTGTATATCCATTTTCGGATCTGATCAGCACGTG
TTGACAATTAATCATCGGCATAGTATATCGGCATAGTATAATACGACAAGGTGAGGAACTAAACCATGGC
CAAGTTGACCAGTGCCGTTCCGGTGCTCACCGCGCGCGACGTCGCCGGAGCGGTCGAGTTCTGGACCGAC
CGGCTCGGGTTCTCCCGGGACTTCGTGGAGGACGACTTCGCCGGTGTGGTCCGGGACGACGTGACCCTGT
TCATCAGCGCGGTCCAGGACCAGGTGGTGCCGGACAACACCCTGGCCTGGGTGTGGGTGCGCGGCCTGGA
CGAGCTGTACGCCGAGTGGTCGGAGGTCGTGTCCACGAACTTCCGGGACGCCTCCGGGCCGGCCATGACC
GAGATCGGCGAGCAGCCGTGGGGGCGGGAGTTCGCCCTGCGCGACCCGGCCGGCAACTGCGTGCACTTCG
TGGCCGAGGAGCAGGACTGACACGTGCTACGAGATTTCGATTCCACCGCCGCCTTCTATGAAAGGTTGGG
CTTCGGAATCGTTTTCCGGGACGCCGGCTGGATGATCCTCCAGCGCGGGGATCTCATGCTGGAGTTCTTC
GCCCACCCCAACTTGTTTATTGCAGCTTATAATGGTTACAAATAAAGCAATAGCATCACAAATTTCACAA
ATAAAGCATTTTTTTCACTGCATTCTAGTTGTGGTTTGTCCAAACTCATCAATGTATCTTATCATGTCTG
TATACCGTCGACCTCTAGCTAGAGCTTGGCGTAATCATGGTCATAGCTGTTTCCTGTGTGAAATTGTTAT
CCGCTCACAATTCCACACAACATACGAGCCGGAAGCATAAAGTGTAAAGCCTGGGGTGCCTAATGAGTGA
GCTAACTCACATTAATTGCGTTGCGCTCACTGCCCGCTTTCCAGTCGGGAAACCTGTCGTGCCAGCTGCA
TTAATGAATCGGCCAACGCGCGGGGAGAGGCGGTTTGCGTATTGGGCGCTCTTCCGCTTCCTCGCTCACT
GACTCGCTGCGCTCGGTCGTTCGGCTGCGGCGAGCGGTATCAGCTCACTCAAAGGCGGTAATACGGTTAT
CCACAGAATCAGGGGATAACGCAGGAAAGAACATGTGAGCAAAAGGCCAGCAAAAGGCCAGGAACCGTAA
AAAGGCCGCGTTGCTGGCGTTTTTCCATAGGCTCCGCCCCCCTGACGAGCATCACAAAAATCGACGCTCA
AGTCAGAGGTGGCGAAACCCGACAGGACTATAAAGATACCAGGCGTTTCCCCCTGGAAGCTCCCTCGTGC
GCTCTCCTGTTCCGACCCTGCCGCTTACCGGATACCTGTCCGCCTTTCTCCCTTCGGGAAGCGTGGCGCT
TTCTCATAGCTCACGCTGTAGGTATCTCAGTTCGGTGTAGGTCGTTCGCTCCAAGCTGGGCTGTGTGCAC
GAACCCCCCGTTCAGCCCGACCGCTGCGCCTTATCCGGTAACTATCGTCTTGAGTCCAACCCGGTAAGAC
ACGACTTATCGCCACTGGCAGCAGCCACTGGTAACAGGATTAGCAGAGCGAGGTATGTAGGCGGTGCTAC
AGAGTTCTTGAAGTGGTGGCCTAACTACGGCTACACTAGAAGAACAGTATTTGGTATCTGCGCTCTGCTG
AAGCCAGTTACCTTCGGAAAAAGAGTTGGTAGCTCTTGATCCGGCAAACAAACCACCGCTGGTAGCGGTG
GTTTTTTTGTTTGCAAGCAGCAGATTACGCGCAGAAAAAAAGGATCTCAAGAAGATCCTTTGATCTTTTC
TACGGGGTCTGACGCTCAGTGGAACGAAAACTCACGTTAAGGGATTTTGGTCATGAGATTATCAAAAAGG
ATCTTCACCTAGATCCTTTTAAATTAAAAATGAAGTTTTAAATCAATCTAAAGTATATATGAGTAAACTT
GGTCTGACAGTTACCAATGCTTAATCAGTGAGGCACCTATCTCAGCGATCTGTCTATTTCGTTCATCCAT
AGTTGCCTGACTCCCCGTCGTGTAGATAACTACGATACGGGAGGGCTTACCATCTGGCCCCAGTGCTGCA
ATGATACCGCGAGACCCACGCTCACCGGCTCCAGATTTATCAGCAATAAACCAGCCAGCCGGAAGGGCCG
AGCGCAGAAGTGGTCCTGCAACTTTATCCGCCTCCATCCAGTCTATTAATTGTTGCCGGGAAGCTAGAGT
AAGTAGTTCGCCAGTTAATAGTTTGCGCAACGTTGTTGCCATTGCTACAGGCATCGTGGTGTCACGCTCG
TCGTTTGGTATGGCTTCATTCAGCTCCGGTTCCCAACGATCAAGGCGAGTTACATGATCCCCCATGTTGT
GCAAAAAAGCGGTTAGCTCCTTCGGTCCTCCGATCGTTGTCAGAAGTAAGTTGGCCGCAGTGTTATCACT
CATGGTTATGGCAGCACTGCATAATTCTCTTACTGTCATGCCATCCGTAAGATGCTTTTCTGTGACTGGT
GAGTACTCAACCAAGTCATTCTGAGAATAGTGTATGCGGCGACCGAGTTGCTCTTGCCCGGCGTCAATAC
GGGATAATACCGCGCCACATAGCAGAACTTTAAAAGTGCTCATCATTGGAAAACGTTCTTCGGGGCGAAA
ACTCTCAAGGATCTTACCGCTGTTGAGATCCAGTTCGATGTAACCCACTCGTGCACCCAACTGATCTTCA
GCATCTTTTACTTTCACCAGCGTTTCTGGGTGAGCAAAAACAGGAAGGCAAAATGCCGCAAAAAAGGGAA
TAAGGGCGACACGGAAATGTTGAATACTCATACTCTTCCTTTTTCAATATTATTGAAGCATTTATCAGGG
TTATTGTCTCATGAGCGGATACATATTTGAATGTATTTAGAAAAATAAACAAATAGGGGTTCCGCGCACA
TTTCCCCGAAAAGTGCCACCTGACGTCGACGGATCGGGAGATCTCCCGATCCCCTATGGTGCACTCTCAG
TACAATCTGCTCTGATGCCGCATAGTTAAGCCAGTATCTGCTCCCTGCTTGTGTGTTGGAGGTCGCTGAG
TAGTGCGCGAGCAAAATTTAAGCTACAACAAGGCAAGGCTTGACCGACAATTGCATGAAGAATCTGCTTA
GGGTTAGGCGTTTTGCGCTGCTTCGCGATGTACGGGCCAGATATACGCGTTGACATTGATTATTGACTAG
TTATTAATAGTAATCAATTACGGGGTCATTAGTTCATAGCCCATATATGGAGTTCCGCGTTACATAACTT
ACGGTAAATGGCCCGCCTGGCTGACCGCCCAACGACCCCCGCCCATTGACGTCAATAATGACGTATGTTC
CCATAGTAACGCCAATAGGGACTTTCCATTGACGTCAATGGGTGGAGTATTTACGGTAAACTGCCCACTT
GGCAGTACATCAAGTGTATCATATGCCAAGTACGCCCCCTATTGACGTCAATGACGGTAAATGGCCCGCC
TGGCATTATGCCCAGTACATGACCTTATGGGACTTTCCTACTTGGCAGTACATCTACGTATTAGTCATCG
CTATTACCATGG
Features (pLannotate 1.2.2; 33 found; start..end, strand, type, name):
    217..397     +  LTR            5' LTR (truncated): truncated 5' long terminal repeat (LTR) from HIV-1
    444..569     +  misc_feature   HIV-1 Ψ: packaging signal of human immunodeficiency virus type 1
    553..916     +  CDS            HIV-1 gag (fragment): gag protein from human immunodeficiency virus 1; gag
   1062..1295    +  misc_feature   RRE: The Rev response element (RRE) of HIV-1 allows for Rev-dependent mRNA export from the nucleus to the cytoplasm.
   1672..1772    +  CDS            Rev (fragment): human immunodeficiency virus 1 (HIV-1) Rev protein; rev; enhances nuclear export of unspliced and incompletely spliced viral mRNAs
   1822..1939    +  misc_feature   cPPT/CTS: central polypurine tract and central termination sequence of HIV-1
   1990..2230    +  promoter       U6 promoter: RNA polymerase III promoter for human U6 snRNA
   2260..2335    +  misc_RNA       gRNA scaffold: guide RNA scaffold for the Streptococcus pyogenes CRISPR/Cas9 system
   2353..2371    +  CDS            small t antigen (fragment): SV40 (simian virus 40) small t antigen
   2397..2608    +  promoter       EF-1α core promoter: core promoter for human elongation factor EF-1α
   2633..6736    +  CDS            Cas9: Cas9 (Csn1) endonuclease from the Streptococcus pyogenes Type II CRISPR/Cas system generates RNA-guided double strand breaks in DNA
   6874..7471    +  CDS            PuroR (fragment): puromycin N-acetyltransferase; pac from Streptomyces; confers resistance to puromycin
   7487..8075    +  misc_feature   WPRE: woodchuck hepatitis virus posttranscriptional regulatory element
   8126..8145    +  misc_feature   cPPT/CTS (fragment): central polypurine tract and central termination sequence of HIV-1
   8147..8380    +  LTR            3' LTR (ΔU3): self-inactivating 3' long terminal repeat (LTR) from HIV-1
   8412..8636    +  polyA_signal   bGH poly(A) signal: bovine growth hormone polyadenylation signal
   8640..8661    +  promoter       SV40 promoter (fragment): SV40 enhancer and early promoter
   8682..9110    +  rep_origin     f1 ori (sequence partly withheld): f1 bacteriophage origin of replication; arrow indicates direction of (+) strand synthesis
   9124..9453    +  promoter       SV40 promoter: SV40 enhancer and early promoter
   9501..9548    +  promoter       EM7 promoter: synthetic bacterial promoter&nbsp
   9567..9941    +  CDS            BleoR: antibiotic-binding protein; Sh ble from Streptoalloteichus hindustanus; confers resistance to bleomycin, phleomycin, and Zeocin™
   9951..10076   +  CDS            ble (fragment): BLE_KLEPN - Experimental evidence at protein level: Swiss-Prot protein existence level 1. Binding protein with a strong affinity to the bleomycin family of antibiotics. Binds to CL990; an antimitotic-antibiotic compound. From Klebsiella pneumoniae.
  10071..10192   +  polyA_signal   SV40 poly(A) signal: SV40 polyadenylation signal
  10263..10285   -  protein_bind   lac operator (fragment): The lac repressor binds to the lac operator to inhibit transcription in E. coli. This inhibition can be relieved by adding lactose or isopropyl-β-D-thiogalactopyranoside (IPTG). lac repressor encoded by lacI
  10289..10319   -  promoter       lac promoter: promoter for the E. coli lac operon
  10334..10355   -  protein_bind   CAP binding site: CAP binding activates transcription in the presence of cAMP. E. coli catabolite activator protein
  10368..10460   -  CDS            lacI (fragment): lac repressor; lacI; The lac repressor binds to the lac operator to inhibit transcription in E. coli. This inhibition can be relieved by adding lactose or isopropyl-β-D-thiogalactopyranoside (IPTG).
  10643..11231   -  rep_origin     ori: high-copy-number ColE1/pMB1/pBR322/pUC origin of replication
  11402..12262   -  CDS            AmpR: β-lactamase; bla; confers resistance to ampicillin, carbenicillin, and related antibiotics
  12263..12367   -  promoter       AmpR promoter: bla
  12426..12478   -  misc_feature   bom (fragment): basis of mobility region from pBR322
  12633..13012   +  enhancer       CMV enhancer: human cytomegalovirus immediate early enhancer
  13013..199     +  promoter       CMV promoter (across the origin): human cytomegalovirus (CMV) immediate early promoter
