[The description below was written by a language model from this plasmid's Addgene catalogue record and pLannotate feature annotations shown in this document.]
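Description:
LentiCRISPR v2 sgZER1-2 is a single-vector lentiviral CRISPR construct built on the pXPR_023 LentiCRISPR v2 backbone. It delivers both Streptococcus pyogenes Cas9 and a guide RNA directed against the human ZER1 gene. It is propagated in E. coli as a high-copy plasmid using a ColE1/pUC-type origin and ampicillin resistance (AmpR). An f1 origin is also present. The sequenced record is about 13 kb.

The transfer cassette has the layout of a self-inactivating HIV-1 vector. A CMV enhancer/promoter sits upstream of a truncated 5' LTR to drive genomic RNA production in packaging cells. This is followed by the Ψ packaging signal with a gag fragment, the RRE for Rev-dependent nuclear export, and the cPPT/CTS. The cassette ends in a ΔU3 3' LTR, with a bGH polyadenylation signal beyond it.

Between the LTRs, a human U6 RNA polymerase III promoter transcribes the ZER1-targeting spacer fused to the S. pyogenes gRNA scaffold. An EF-1α core promoter drives the Cas9 coding sequence, followed by a puromycin N-acetyltransferase sequence and a WPRE that enhances transcript expression. The feature table does not annotate the linker between Cas9 and PuroR, so how the two are co-expressed is not stated in the record. Puromycin is the listed marker for selecting transduced mammalian cells. Outside the viral region, the backbone carries an SV40/EM7-driven bleomycin/Zeocin resistance cassette.

The construct is intended for Cas9-mediated disruption of ZER1 in human cells. The associated study examined the contribution of ZER1 to the carcinogenic activity of high-risk HPV E7 proteins. The "-2" in the name suggests it is one of several ZER1 guides, though the record does not say so.
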