Addgene plasmid #191550: LentiCRISPR v2 sgZER1-2
Purpose: Expression of spCas9 and sgRNA targetting ZER1
Depositing lab: Elizabeth White. Depositing organization: University of Pennsylvania. Publication: ZER1 Contributes to the Carcinogenic Activity of High-Risk HPV E7 Proteins. Nouel J, White EA. mBio. 2022 Nov 8:e0203322. doi: 10.1128/mbio.02033-22. PubMed 36346242.
Backbone
  Vector backbone: pXPR_023 LentiCRISPR v2
  Vector type: Lentiviral
  Selectable markers: Puromycin
Growth in bacteria
  Bacterial resistance: Ampicillin, 100 μg/mL
  Growth temperature: 37°C
  Growth strain: NEB Stable
  Copy number: High Copy
Gene/Insert
  Gene/Insert name: spCas9 (alt name: sgRNA ZER1)
  gRNA/shRNA sequence: AGGCTGAAGAAGCTCTCGTG
  Species: H. sapiens (human); Other
  Entrez Gene: ZER1 (a.k.a. C9orf60, Hzyg, RP11-545E17.4, ZYG, ZYG11BL)
  Cloning method: Ligation Independent Cloning
Terms and licenses: Academic/Nonprofit Terms; Industry Terms: Not Available to Industry
Depositor comments: Please visit https://www.biorxiv.org/content/10.1101/2022.07.18.500567v1 for bioRxiv preprint.
How to cite: LentiCRISPR v2 sgZER1-2 was a gift from Elizabeth White (Addgene plasmid # 191550 ; http://n2t.net/addgene:191550 ; RRID:Addgene_191550)
